>Addgene plasmid #120685 | Smp_018760-Cd4-bio-His | addgene full sequence | sequence record 234037 | Addgene NGS Result
GACATTGATTATTGACTAGTTATTAATAGTAATCAATTACGGGGTCATTAGTTCATAGCCCATATATGGA
GTTCCGCGTTACATAACTTACGGTAAATGGCCCGCCTGGCTGACCGCCCAACGACCCCCGCCCATTGACG
TCAATAATGACGTATGTTCCCATAGTAACGCCAATAGGGACTTTCCATTGACGTCAATGGGTGGAGTATT
TACGGTAAACTGCCCACTTGGCAGTACATCAAGTGTATCATATGCCAAGTCCGCCCCCTATTGACGTCAA
TGACGGTAAATGGCCCGCCTGGCATTATGCCCAGTACATGACCTTACGGGACTTTCCTACTTGGCAGTAC
ATCTACGTATTAGTCATCGCTATTACCATGGTGATGCGGTTTTGGCAGTACACCAATGGGCGTGGATAGC
GGTTTGACTCACGGGGATTTCCAAGTCTCCACCCCATTGACGTCAATGGGAGTTTGTTTTGGCACCAAAA
TCAACGGGACTTTCCAAAATGTCGTAATAACCCCGCCCCGTTGACGCAAATGGGCGGTAGGCGTGTACGG
TGGGAGGTCTATATAAGCAGAGCTCGTTTAGTGAACCGTCAGATCCTCACTCTCTTCCGCATCGCTGTCT
GCGAGGGCCAGCTGTTGGGCTCGCGGTTGAGGACAAACTCTTCGCGGTCTTTCCAGTACTCTTGGATCGG
AAACCCGTCGGCCTCCGAACGGTACTCCGCCACCGAGGGACCTGAGCGAGTCCGCATCGACCGGATCGGA
AAACCTCTCGAGAAAGGCGTCTAACCAGTCACAGTCGCAAGGTAGGCTGAGCACCGTGGCGGGCGGCAGC
GGGTGGCGGTCGGGGTTGTTTCTGGCGGAGGTGCTGCTGATGATGTAATTAAAGTAGGCGGTCTTGAGAC
GGCGGATGGTCGAGGTGAGGTGTGGCAGGCTTGAGATCCAGCTGTTGGGGTGAGTACTCCCTCTCAAAAG
CGGGCATTACTTCTGCGCTAAGATTGTCAGTTTCCAAAAACGAGGAGGATTTGATATTCACCTGGCCCGA
TCTGGCCATACACTTGAGTGACAATGACATCCACTTTGCCTTTCTCTCCACAGGTGTCCACTCCCAGGTC
CAAGTTTGCCACCATGGAGTTTCAGACCCAGGTACTCATGTCCCTGCTGCTCTGCATGTCTGGTGCGGCC
GCCAATTTCAAGACCTGCGACCAGAGCAGCTTCTGCACCCGGCAGAGACAGATCAAGCCTGGCGAACTGG
CCCACTGGCTGGAACCCAGCAGCGTGAAGATCAACCCCTACGGCATGACCGCCGTGATCTACACCGGCGA
CCTGAACCACAGCCTGAGCCTGGACATCACCTACAACCAGCACAGCATCTTCCACGTGCTGATCAACGAG
CTGACCGACGAGTACCGGCGGTTCAGAGTGCCTACAGGCGACGTGCTGCTGAGCGTGCAGAAAGCTCCTG
TGCGGAGCGTGTTCGCCGAGGACTCTCTGGTGCTGGATGGCCAGTCTGGACACAAGGCCGTGGTGTACTA
CAACCCCTTCCACATCGACTTTCTGCTGAACGACGTGGTGGTGGCCAGCGCCAACAAGCGGAGCCTGCTG
AACTTTGAGCACCAGCGGAAGAAGCCCATCATCAGCAAGAACAGCGTGTCCCAGAACGACAACCACACCC
TGCCCAGCGAGAACCACGAGGTGGACATCAGCGCCGTGAAGTCCAGCGAGGACAGCAGCGGAAATACCGG
CGTGTCCAAGGACAGCACCACCGACGAGGACAAAGAGAACGAGAAGCAGGACCACGTGGGCACCGAGCAC
TCTGCCCCTGAGGAACAGTCTTGGAGCGAGTACTTCAAAGAGCACCTGGACACCAGACCCCACGGCCTGA
ACAGCATCAGCATGGACTTCGATTTTCAAGGCTTCAGCCACGTGTACGGCATCCCCGAGCACGCCGATGG
CTTCGTGCTGAAGTCTACCAGCGACGGCGACCCCTACCGGCTGTACAACCTGGACGTGTTCGAGTACGAG
GTGTACAACAAGATGGCCCTGTACGGCAGCGTGCCCGTGATGTGGGGCCACAACCAGAACAACACCGTGG
GCGTGCTGTGGCTGAACCCCAGCGAAACTTGGGTGGACATTGACTACAGCAACTCCAAGAACTCCGGCAT
CTTCAGCGGCTTTTTTAGCAAGAAGCCCGAGAAGTCCTCCGTGCAGACCCGGTGGATGAGCGAGTCTGGC
CTGGTGGATCTGTACGTGTTCATGAGCAGCACCCCCAGCGACGCCATGAGAAGCTACGCCTCTGTCGTGG
GAACCACCAAGCTGCCCCCTCTGTTCGCCATCGGCTACCACCAGTGCCGGTGGAACTACAACGACGAGGC
CGACCTGCTGTCCGTGGATAAGCACTTCGATGAGTACGAGATGCCTGTGGATGTGCTGTGGCTGGACATC
GAGCACACCGACGGCAAGCGGTACTTCACCTGGGACCGGACCAAGTTCCCCAACCCCAAAGAAATGGTGG
ACAAGCTGAACGTGAAGGGCCGGAAGCTCGTGACCGTGGTGGACCCTCACATCAAGCGGGACCCCAACTG
GCCCCTGTTCAGCAACAGCCAGAACAATGGCATCTTCGTGAAAACCCGGGACGGCACCGAGTTCGACGGC
TGGTGTTGGCCTGGAAGCAGCGCCTGGCCCGACTTCACCGATAAGTCCGTGCAGCAGTGGTGGTCCAACC
TGTTCCTGACCTACGAGCCCGTGTGCAAGGACTCCATGTTCACCTGGAACGACATGGGCGAGCCCAGCGT
GTTCAACGGCCCCGAAGTGACCATGCACAAGGACGCCAAACACGCCGGCGACTGGGAGCACAGAGACATC
CACAATCTGTACGGCCTGTACGTGCACAAGTCCACCTGGGATGGCCTGATGCTGCGGAGCAACGGCGTGG
AAAGACCCTTTGTGCTGACCCGGGCCTTCTTCGTGGGCAGCCAGCAGACAGCTGCTGTGTGGACCGGCGA
CAACACCGCCGATTGGAGCCACCTGAAGGTGTCCACATCCATGCTGCTGTCTATCAGCATCGTGGGCATC
ACCCTGTGTGGCGCCGATGTGGGCGGCTTCTTCGGCAACCCTGATAGCGAGCTGCTGACCAGATGGTATC
AGGCCGCTGCCTACCAGCCCTTCTTTAGGGCCCACGCCCACATTGACAGCAAGCGGAGAGAACCCTGGCT
GGTGGCCTCCGAGTACATCGACCCCATCCGGAAGGCCATTCAGGCCCGCTACCATCTGCTGCCCTACTGG
TACACCCTGTTTGCCAGAGCCGAGGCCAACGGCCAGCCTGTGATGGCCCCTATGTGGTTCCACTTCCCCA
AGGACGTGAACACCTTCGACCTGGACGATCAGTACATGGTGGGAGAGGCCGTGCTCGTGCGGCCTGTGAC
AGATCAGGGCGCCTCTAGCGTGCAGCTGTACTTCCCTAAGGGCACCTGGTATCACTACCCCAGCCTGGAA
GTGTTTGCCGGCGGACAGTGGATCCAGTACCCCGTGACCATCAACAGCATCCCCGTGTTCTACAGAGGCG
GCTGGATCATCCCCCGGAAAGAGAGAATCCGGCGGAGCAGCTGGCTGATGAGAGGCGACCCTTATACCTT
CGTGGTGTTCCTGGACCCCCAGGAACCTGACGCCGTGGGCTACATCTACATCGACGACTTCCACAGCACC
AGCAAGAGCAACGCCCAGTTCTTCAAGATCATCTACCAGAGGGTGGTGGATCCCACCGGCGCTGGCGTGC
ACGGCGGCAGACTGAGACTGCAGAGACTGCCTCTGCCCGGCGAGACTAGCATCGTGCTGCCCAAGGATGA
TGTGCTGATCCCCAAGATCGAGCGCTTCGTGATCGTGGGCTTCAACAGCCCTCTGGAACGCGTGACAGTG
ATCGACGCCCACAAGCCCAGACGGAACCTGGGCTTTAGCGTGACCCCCAGCTCCGTGTTCAGCGCCGGCT
TTAAGCACACCCCCTCCATTGTGGTCGTGCGGAAGCCCGACCTGTCCCTGAACGATGAGTGGGAGGTGCA
CTTCGTGACCGGCAAAGAGAGCCGGGACGACCTGGGCGCGCCGTCGACCTCCATCACGGCCTATAAGAGT
GAGGGGGAGTCAGCGGAGTTCTCCTTCCCACTCAACCTTGGAGAGGAAAGCCTGCAGGGAGAGTTGAGAT
GGAAGGCAGAGAAGGCTCCTTCTTCCCAGTCCTGGATCACCTTCTCCCTAAAGAACCAAAAGGTGTCTGT
GCAGAAGTCTACTAGCAACCCCAAGTTCCAGCTGTCCGAAACGCTCCCACTCACCCTTCAGATACCCCAG
GTCTCCCTTCAGTTTGCTGGTTCTGGCAACCTGACCCTGACTCTGGACAGAGGGATACTGTATCAGGAAG
TGAACCTGGTGGTGATGAAAGTGACTCAGCCCGACAGCAACACTTTGACCTGTGAGGTGATGGGACCCAC
CTCACCCAAGATGAGACTGATCTTGAAGCAGGAGAATCAGGAGGCCAGGGTCTCCAGGCAGGAGAAAGTG
ATTCAAGTGCAGGCCCCTGAAGCAGGGGTGTGGCAATGTCTACTGAGTGAAGGTGAAGAGGTCAAGATGG
ACTCCAAGATCCAGGTTTTATCCAAAGGGTTGAATTCCGGCAGCCTGCACCACATCCTGGACGCCCAGAA
GATGCTGTGGAACCACAGGGACAGGAACCTGCCTCCTCTGGCCCCTCTGGGCCCCCACCACCATCACCAC
CATTGAGTCTAGACACGTGATTAATTAAGGATCCCCCGACCTCGACCTCTGGCTAATAAAGGAAATTTAT
TTTCATTGCAATAGTGTGTTGGAATTTTTTGTGTCTCTCACTCGGAAGGACATATGGGAGGGCAAATCAT
TTGGTCGAGATCCCTCGGAGATCTCTAGCTAGAGGATCGATCCCCGCCCCGGACGAACTAAACCTGACTA
CGACATCTCTGCCCCTTCTTCGCGGGGCAGTGCATGTAATCCCTTCAGTTGGTTGGTACAACTTGCCAAC
TGGGCCCTGTTCCACATGTGACACGGGGGGGGACCAAACACAAAGGGGTTCTCTGACTGTAGTTGACATC
CTTATAAATGGATGTGCACATTTGCCAACACTGAGTGGCTTTCATCCTGGAGCAGACTTTGCAGTCTGTG
GACTGCAACACAACATTGCCTTTATGTGTAACTCTTGGCTGAAGCTCTTACACCAATGCTGGGGGACATG
TACCTCCCAGGGGCCCAGGAAGACTACGGGAGGCTACACCAACGTCAATCAGAGGGGCCTGTGTAGCTAC
CGATAAGCGGACCCTCAAGAGGGCATTAGCAATAGTGTTTATAAGGCCCCCTTGTTAACCCTAAACGGGT
AGCATATGCTTCCCGGGTAGTAGTATATACTATCCAGACTAACCCTAATTCAATAGCATATGTTACCCAA
CGGGAAGCATATGCTATCGAATTAGGGTTAGTAAAAGGGTCCTAAGGAACAGCGATATCTCCCACCCCAT
GAGCTGTCACGGTTTTATTTACATGGGGTCAGGATTCCACGAGGGTAGTGAACCATTTTAGTCACAAGGG
CAGTGGCTGAAGATCAAGGAGCGGGCAGTGAACTCTCCTGAATCTTCGCCTGCTTCTTCATTCTCCTTCG
TTTAGCTAATAGAATAACTGCTGAGTTGTGAACAGTAAGGTGTATGTGAGGTGCTCGAAAACAAGGTTTC
AGGTGACGCCCCCAGAATAAAATTTGGACGGGGGGTTCAGTGGTGGCATTGTGCTATGACACCAATATAA
CCCTCACAAACCCCTTGGGCAATAAATACTAGTGTAGGAATGAAACATTCTGAATATCTTTAACAATAGA
AATCCATGGGGTGGGGACAAGCCGTAAAGACTGGATGTCCATCTCACACGAATTTATGGCTATGGGCAAC
ACATAATCCTAGTGCAATATGATACTGGGGTTATTAAGATGTGTCCCAGGCAGGGACCAAGACAGGTGAA
CCATGTTGTTACACTCTATTTGTAACAAGGGGAAAGAGAGTGGACGCCGACAGCAGCGGACTCCACTGGT
TGTCTCTAACACCCCCGAAAATTAAACGGGGCTCCACGCCAATGGGGCCCATAAACAAAGACAAGTGGCC
ACTCTTTTTTTTGAAATTGTGGAGTGGGGGCACGCGTCAGCCCCCACACGCCGCCCTGCGGTTTTGGACT
GTAAAATAAGGGTGTAATAACTTGGCTGATTGTAACCCCGCTAACCACTGCGGTCAAACCACTTGCCCAC
AAAACCACTAATGGCACCCCGGGGAATACCTGCATAAGTAGGTGGGCGGGCCAAGATAGGGGCGCGATTG
CTGCGATCTGGAGGACAAATTACACACACTTGCGCCTGAGCGCCAAGCACAGGGTTGTTGGTCCTCATAT
TCACGAGGTCGCTGAGAGCACGGTGGGCTAATGTTGCCATGGGTAGCATATACTACCCAAATATCTGGAT
AGCATATGCTATCCTAATCTATATCTGGGTAGCATAGGCTATCCTAATCTATATCTGGGTAGCATATGCT
ATCCTAATCTATATCTGGGTAGTATATGCTATCCTAATTTATATCTGGGTAGCATAGGCTATCCTAATCT
ATATCTGGGTAGCATATGCTATCCTAATCTATATCTGGGTAGTATATGCTATCCTAATCTGTATCCGGGT
AGCATATGCTATCCTAATAGAGATTAGGGTAGTATATGCTATCCTAATTTATATCTGGGTAGCATATACT
ACCCAAATATCTGGATAGCATATGCTATCCTAATCTATATCTGGGTAGCATATGCTATCCTAATCTATAT
CTGGGTAGCATAGGCTATCCTAATCTATATCTGGGTAGCATATGCTATCCTAATCTATATCTGGGTAGTA
TATGCTATCCTAATTTATATCTGGGTAGCATAGGCTATCCTAATCTATATCTGGGTAGCATATGCTATCC
TAATCTATATCTGGGTAGTATATGCTATCCTAATCTGTATCCGGGTAGCATATGCTATCCTCATGATAAG
CTGTCAAACATGAGAATTTTCTTGAAGACGAAAGGGCCTCGTGATACGCCTATTTTTATAGGTTAATGTC
ATGATAATAATGGTTTCTTAGACGTCAGGTGGCACTTTTCGGGGAAATGTGCGCGGAACCCCTATTTGTT
TATTTTTCTAAATACATTCAAATATGTATCCGCTCATGAGACAATAACCCTGATAAATGCTTCAATAATA
TTGAAAAAGGAAGAGTATGAGTATTCAACATTTCCGTGTCGCCCTTATTCCCTTTTTTGCGGCATTTTGC
CTTCCTGTTTTTGCTCACCCAGAAACGCTGGTGAAAGTAAAAGATGCTGAAGATCAGTTGGGTGCACGAG
TGGGTTACATCGAACTGGATCTCAACAGCGGTAAGATCCTTGAGAGTTTTCGCCCCGAAGAACGTTTTCC
AATGATGAGCACTTTTAAAGTTCTGCTATGTGGCGCGGTATTATCCCGTGTTGACGCCGGGCAAGAGCAA
CTCGGTCGCCGCATACACTATTCTCAGAATGACTTGGTTGAGTACTCACCAGTCACAGAAAAGCATCTTA
CGGATGGCATGACAGTAAGAGAATTATGCAGTGCTGCCATAACCATGAGTGATAACACTGCGGCCAACTT
ACTTCTGACAACGATCGGAGGACCGAAGGAGCTAACCGCTTTTTTGCACAACATGGGGGATCATGTAACT
CGCCTTGATCGTTGGGAACCGGAGCTGAATGAAGCCATACCAAACGACGAGCGTGACACCACGATGCCTG
CAGCAATGGCAACAACGTTGCGCAAACTATTAACTGGCGAACTACTTACTCTAGCTTCCCGGCAACAATT
AATAGACTGGATGGAGGCGGATAAAGTTGCAGGACCACTTCTGCGCTCGGCCCTTCCGGCTGGCTGGTTT
ATTGCTGATAAATCTGGAGCCGGTGAGCGTGGGTCTCGCGGTATCATTGCAGCACTGGGGCCAGATGGTA
AGCCCTCCCGTATCGTAGTTATCTACACGACGGGGAGTCAGGCAACTATGGATGAACGAAATAGACAGAT
CGCTGAGATAGGTGCCTCACTGATTAAGCATTGGTAACTGTCAGACCAAGTTTACTCATATATACTTTAG
ATTGATTTAAAACTTCATTTTTAATTTAAAAGGATCTAGGTGAAGATCCTTTTTGATAATCTCATGACCA
AAATCCCTTAACGTGAGTTTTCGTTCCACTGAGCGTCAGACCCCGTAGAAAAGATCAAAGGATCTTCTTG
AGATCCTTTTTTTCTGCGCGTAATCTGCTGCTTGCAAACAAAAAAACCACCGCTACCAGCGGTGGTTTGT
TTGCCGGATCAAGAGCTACCAACTCTTTTTCCGAAGGTAACTGGCTTCAGCAGAGCGCAGATACCAAATA
CTGTTCTTCTAGTGTAGCCGTAGTTAGGCCACCACTTCAAGAACTCTGTAGCACCGCCTACATACCTCGC
TCTGCTAATCCTGTTACCAGTGGCTGCTGCCAGTGGCGATAAGTCGTGTCTTACCGGGTTGGACTCAAGA
CGATAGTTACCGGATAAGGCGCAGCGGTCGGGCTGAACGGGGGGTTCGTGCACACAGCCCAGCTTGGAGC
GAACGACCTACACCGAACTGAGATACCTACAGCGTGAGCTATGAGAAAGCGCCACGCTTCCCGAAGGGAG
AAAGGCGGACAGGTATCCGGTAAGCGGCAGGGTCGGAACAGGAGAGCGCACGAGGGAGCTTCCAGGGGGA
AACGCCTGGTATCTTTATAGTCCTGTCGGGTTTCGCCACCTCTGACTTGAGCGTCGATTTTTGTGATGCT
CGTCAGGGGGGCGGAGCCTATGGAAAAACGCCAGCAACGCGGCCTTTTTACGGTTCCTGGCCTTTTGCTG
GCCTTTTGCTCACATGTTCTTTCCTGCGTTATCCCCTGATTCTGTGGATAACCGTATTACCGCCTTTGAG
TGAGCTGATACCGCTCGCCGCAGCCGAACGACCGAGCGCAGCGAGTCAGTGAGCGAGGAAGCGGAAGAGC
GCCCAATACGCAAACCGCCTCTCCCCGCGCGTTGGCCGATTCATTAATGCAGCTGGCACGACAGGTTTCC
CGACTGGAAAGCGGGCAGTGAGCGCAACGCAATTAATGTGAGTTAGCTCACTCATTAGGCACCCCAGGCT
TTACACTTTATGCTTCCGGCTCGTATGTTGTGTGGAATTGTGAGCGGATAACAATTTCACACAGGAAACA
GCTATGACCATGATTACGCCAAGCTCTAGCTAGAGGTCGACCAATTCTCATGTTTGACAGCTTATCATCG
CAGATCCGGGCAACGTTGTTGCCATTGCTGCAGGCGCAGAACTGGTAGGTATGGAAGATCTATACATTGA
ATCAATATTGGCAATTAGCCATATTAGTCATTGGTTATATAGCATAAATCAATATTGGCTATTGGCCATT
GCATACGTTGTATCTATATCATAATATGTACATTTATATTGGCTCATGTCCAATATGACCGCCATGTT
Features (pLannotate 1.2.2; 19 found; start..end, strand, type, name):
      1..380     +  enhancer       CMV enhancer: human cytomegalovirus immediate early enhancer
    382..581     +  promoter       CMV promoter: human cytomegalovirus (CMV) immediate early promoter
    649..687     +  misc_feature   Ad SA (fragment): adenovirus major late transcript splice acceptor (Friedrich and Soriano, 1991)
    720..929     -  CDS            PTP (fragment): TERM_ADE02 - Experimental evidence at protein level: Swiss-Prot protein existence level 1. Protein covalently bound to the viral DNA that acts as a primer for viral genomic replication by DNA strand displacement. Assembles on the viral origin of replication in an initiation complex with viral polymerase, DBP, host NFIA and host POU2F1/OCT1. During initiation, the polymerase covalently couples the first dCTP with Ser- 580 of pTP. The terminal protein stimulates the template activity over 20 fold compared to protein-free templates. Neo-synthesized viral genomes are linked to two preterminal prot
    960..1049    +  intron         chimeric intron (fragment): chimera between introns from adenovirus and immunoglobulin heavy chain genes
   1068..1114    +  CDS            IgH signal sequence (fragment): signal sequence from the mouse immunoglobulin heavy chain variable region
   1842..3707    +  CDS            modA (fragment): GANAB_DICDI - Also known as ganab. Protein inferred from homology: Swiss-Prot protein existence level 3. Cleaves sequentially the 2 innermost alpha-1,3-linked glucose residues from N-linked oligosaccharides on newly synthesized glycoproteins. From Dictyostelium discoideum (Slime mold).
   4092..4655    +  CDS            Cd4 (fragment): CD4_RAT - Experimental evidence at protein level: Swiss-Prot protein existence level 1. Integral membrane glycoprotein that plays an essential role in the immune response and serves multiple functions in responses against both external and internal offenses. In T-cells, functions primarily as a coreceptor for MHC class II molecule:peptide complex. The antigens presented by class II peptides are derived from extracellular proteins while class I peptides are derived from cytosolic proteins. Interacts simultaneously with the T-cell receptor (TCR) and the MHC class II presented by antigen presenti
   4815..4870    +  polyA_signal   β-globin poly(A) signal: rabbit β-globin polyadenylation signal (Gil and Proudfoot, 1987)
   5384..7065    -  rep_origin     oriP (fragment): Epstein-Barr virus oriP replication origin (Yates et al., 2000)
   7192..7296    +  promoter       AmpR promoter: bla
   7297..8157    +  CDS            AmpR: β-lactamase; bla; confers resistance to ampicillin, carbenicillin, and related antibiotics
   8328..8916    +  rep_origin     ori: high-copy-number ColE1/pMB1/pBR322/pUC origin of replication
   9099..9191    +  CDS            lacI (fragment): lac repressor; lacI; The lac repressor binds to the lac operator to inhibit transcription in E. coli. This inhibition can be relieved by adding lactose or isopropyl-β-D-thiogalactopyranoside (IPTG).
   9204..9225    +  protein_bind   CAP binding site: CAP binding activates transcription in the presence of cAMP. E. coli catabolite activator protein
   9240..9270    +  promoter       lac promoter: promoter for the E. coli lac operon
   9278..9294    +  protein_bind   lac operator: The lac repressor binds to the lac operator to inhibit transcription in E. coli. This inhibition can be relieved by adding lactose or isopropyl-β-D-thiogalactopyranoside (IPTG). lac repressor encoded by lacI
   9364..9380    +  promoter       tet promoter (fragment): E. coli promoter for tetracycline efflux protein gene
   9390..9415    -  CDS            bla(M) (fragment): β-lactamase lacking the signal sequence; bla(M); allows cytosolic expression of β-lactamase
