[The description below was written by a language model from this plasmid's Addgene catalogue record and pLannotate feature annotations shown in this document.]
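Description:
Smp_018760-Cd4-bio-His is a mammalian expression plasmid built on the pTT3 backbone for producing a recombinant Schistosoma mansoni protein as a soluble, tagged ectodomain-style fusion. It is maintained in E. coli through a high-copy ColE1/pUC-type origin and an ampicillin resistance (β-lactamase) gene. The backbone also carries an Epstein-Barr virus oriP fragment, which allows episomal maintenance in mammalian cells that supply EBNA1. Small lac-region, tet promoter and bla fragments annotated near the bacterial origin appear to be backbone remnants rather than functional parts of the design.

The expression cassette is driven by the human CMV immediate early enhancer and promoter. These are followed by adenovirus-derived leader and splice sequences and a chimeric intron fragment, which typically improve transcript processing and yield; the antisense "PTP" hit in this region most likely reflects these adenoviral sequences rather than a real coding region. A mouse immunoglobulin heavy chain signal sequence fragment sits at the start of the open reading frame to direct secretion. The Smp_018760 insert of about 2.9 kb is cloned between retained NotI and AscI sites. The automated annotation finds similarity in this insert to a glucosidase II alpha-subunit homologue, but the record does not state the protein's function. Downstream, and in frame according to the catalogue entry, is the backbone-encoded C-terminal tag: rat Cd4 domains 3 and 4, a biotinylation sequence and a 6-His tag. Only the Cd4 portion is picked up in the feature table. A rabbit β-globin polyadenylation signal ends the transcript.

The construct belongs to a library of S. mansoni cell-surface and secreted proteins assembled to identify early serological markers of infection. The tags would typically support purification and oriented capture by biotin.
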