Addgene plasmid #120685: Smp_018760-Cd4-bio-His
Purpose: Expression of recombinant S. mansoni protein
Depositing lab: Gavin Wright. Depositing organization: Wellcome Sanger Institute. Publication: A library of cell-surface and secreted proteins from Schistosoma mansoni identifies early serological markers of infection. Cécile Crosnier, Anna V. Protasio, Gabriel Rinaldi, Shona Wilson, Matthew Berriman, Gavin J. Wright. bioRXiv 10.1101/593616.
Backbone
  Vector backbone: pTT3
  Backbone manufacturer: Yves Durocher, NRC
  Backbone size w/o insert (bp): 6686
  Vector type: Mammalian Expression
Growth in bacteria
  Bacterial resistance: Ampicillin, 100 μg/mL
  Growth temperature: 37°C
  Growth strain: DH5alpha
  Copy number: High Copy
Gene/Insert
  Gene/Insert name: Smp_018760
  Species: Schistosoma mansoni
  Insert size (bp): 2902
  Entrez Gene: Smp_018760 (a.k.a. Smp_018760)
  Promoter: CMV
  Tag / fusion protein: ratCd4(d3+4)-bio-6His (C terminal on backbone)
  Cloning method: Restriction Enzyme; 5′ cloning site NotI (not destroyed); 3′ cloning site AscI (not destroyed)
Terms and licenses: Academic/Nonprofit Terms; Industry Terms: Not Available to Industry
How to cite: Smp_018760-Cd4-bio-His was a gift from Gavin Wright (Addgene plasmid # 120685 ; http://n2t.net/addgene:120685 ; RRID:Addgene_120685)
